>Addgene plasmid #228680 | pMY.001 | addgene full sequence | sequence record 456172 | Addgene NGS Result
AGGCTCCGCCCCCCTGACGAGCATCACAAAAATCGACGCTCAAGTCAGAGGTGGCGAAACCCGACAGGAC
TATAAAGATACCAGGCGTTTCCCCCTGGAAGCTCCCTCGTGCGCTCTCCTGTTCCGACCCTGCCGCTTAC
CGGATACCTGTCCGCCTTTCTCCCTTCGGGAAGCGTGGCGCTTTCTCATAGCTCACGCTGTAGGTATCTC
AGTTCGGTGTAGGTCGTTCGCTCCAAGCTGGGCTGTGTGCACGAACCCCCCGTTCAGCCCGACCGCTGCG
CCTTATCCGGTAACTATCGTCTTGAGTCCAACCCGGTAAGACACGACTTATCGCCACTGGCAGCAGCCAC
TGGTAACAGGATTAGCAGAGCGAGGTATGTAGGCGGTGCTACAGAGTTCTTGAAGTGGTGGCCTAACTAC
GGCTACACTAGAAGAACAGTATTTGGTATCTGCGCTCTGCTGAAGCCAGTTACCTTCGGAAAAAGAGTTG
GTAGCTCTTGATCCGGCAAACAAACCACCGCTGGTAGCGGTGGTTTTTTTGTTTGCAAGCAGCAGATTAC
GCGCAGAAAAAAAGGATCTCAAGAAGATCCTTTGATCTTTTCTACGGGGTCTGACGCTCAGTGGAACGAA
AACTCACGTTAAGGGATTTTGGTCATGATTGATCGGGCACGTAAGAGGTTCCAACTTTCACCATAATGAA
ATAAGATCACTACCGGGCGTATTTTTTGAGTTATCGAGATTTTCAGGAGCTAAGGAAGCTAAAATGGAGA
AAAAAATCACTGGATATACCACCGTTGATATATCCCAATGGCATCGTAAAGAACATTTTGAGGCATTTCA
GTCAGTTGCTCAATGTACCTATAACCAGACCGTTCAGCTGGATATTACGGCCTTTTTAAAGACCGTAAAG
AAAAATAAGCACAAGTTTTATCCGGCCTTTATTCACATTCTTGCCCGCCTGATGAATGCTCATCCGGAAT
TTCGTATGGCAATGAAAGACGGTGAGCTGGTGATATGGGATAGTGTTCACCCTTGTTACACCGTTTTCCA
TGAGCAAACTGAAACGTTTTCATCGCTCTGGAGTGAATACCACGACGATTTCCGGCAGTTTCTACACATA
TATTCGCAAGATGTGGCGTGTTACGGTGAAAACCTGGCCTATTTCCCTAAAGGGTTTATTGAGAATATGT
TTTTCGTTTCAGCCAATCCCTGGGTGAGTTTCACCAGTTTTGATTTAAACGTGGCCAATATGGACAACTT
CTTCGCCCCCGTTTTCACCATGGGCAAATATTATACGCAAGGCGACAAGGTGCTGATGCCGCTGGCGATT
CAGGTTCATCATGCCGTTTGTGATGGCTTCCATGTCGGCAGAATGCTTAATGAATTACAACAGTACTGCG
ATGAGTGGCAGGGCGGGGCGTAATTTGATATCGAGCTCGCTTGGACTCCTGTTGATAGATCCAGTAATGA
CCTCAGAACTCCATCTGGATTTGTTCAGAACGCTCGGTTGCCGCCGGGCGTTTTTTATTGGTCTGGTCTC
ATCTTGATTTGTTTGTTTATGTGTGTTTATTCGAAACTAAGTTCTTGGTGTTTTAAAACTAAAAAAAAGA
CTAACTATAAAAGTAGAATTTAAGAAGTTTAAGAAATAGATTTACAGAATTACAATCAATACCTACCGTC
TTTATATACTTATTAGTCAAGTAGGGGAATAATTTCAGGGAACTGGTTTCAACCTTTTTTTTCAGCTTTT
TCCAAATCAGAGAGAGCAGAAGGTAATAGAAGGTGTAAGAAAATGAGATAGATACATGCGTGGGTCAATT
GCCTTGTGTCATCATTTACTCCAGGCAGGTTGCATCACTCCATTGAGGTTGTGCCCGTTTTTTGCCTGTT
TGTGCCCCTGTTCTCTGTAGTTGCGCTAAGAGAATGGACCTATGAACTGATGGTTGGTGAAGAAAACAAT
ATTTTGGTGCTGGGATTCTTTTTTTTTCTGGATGCCAGCTTAAAAAGCGGGCTCCATTATATTTAGTGGA
TGCCAGGAATAAACTGTTCACCCAGACACCTACGATGTTATATATTCTGTGTAACCCGCCCCCTATTTTG
GGCATGTACGGGTTACAGCAGAATTAAAAGGCTAATTTTTTGACTAAATAAAGTTAGGAAAATCACTACT
ATTAATTATTTACGTATTCTTTGAAATGGCAGTATTGATAATGATAAACTCGAACTGCGTTTGAGACCGA
CTACGGTTATCCACAGAATCAGGGGATAACGCAGGAAAGAACATGTGAGCAAAAGGCCAGCAAAAGGCCA
GGAACCGTAAAAAGGCCGCGTTGCTGGCGTTTTTCCAT
Features (pLannotate 1.2.2; 6 found; start..end, strand, type, name):
    666..763     +  promoter       cat promoter: promoter of the E. coli cat gene encoding chloramphenicol acetyltransferase
    764..1420    +  CDS            cat: CAT_ECOLX - Experimental evidence at protein level: Swiss-Prot protein existence level 1. This enzyme is an effector of chloramphenicol resistance in bacteria. From Escherichia coli. This protein is used as a marker in many commonly used cloning vectors, such as pACYC184.
   1494..1528    +  terminator     lambda t0 terminator: minimal transcription terminator from phage lambda (Scholtissek and Grosse, 1987)
   1548..2214    -  promoter       GAP promoter: S. cerevisiae TDH3; promoter for glyceraldehyde-3-phosphate dehydrogenase
   2242..2294    -  rep_origin     RSF ori (fragment): Plasmids containing the RSF 1030 origin of replication can be propagated in E. coli cells that contain additional plasmids with compatible origins.
   2342..582     -  rep_origin     ori (across the origin): high-copy-number ColE1/pMB1/pBR322/pUC origin of replication
