[The description below was written by a language model from this plasmid's Addgene catalogue record and pLannotate feature annotations shown in this document.]
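Description:
pMY.001 is a small (about 2.3 kb) part plasmid built on the pYTK001 backbone, the entry vector of the yeast modular cloning toolkit, and catalogued as a yeast expression vector. It is not an expression construct in itself. It stores a single regulatory part, the wild-type Saccharomyces cerevisiae TDH3 promoter (pTDH3, also annotated as the GAP promoter), which drives the glyceraldehyde-3-phosphate dehydrogenase gene and is widely used as a strong constitutive promoter in budding yeast. The stated purpose is to supply this promoter for yeast expression in a format compatible with an N-terminal tag, implying that the part is meant to be joined to a downstream tag module rather than directly to a coding sequence. The record does not describe the flanking overhangs or cloning sites, and the 5′ cloning site is listed as unknown.

The feature table matches this minimal architecture. Propagation in E. coli relies on a high-copy ColE1/pUC-type origin, and selection relies on a chloramphenicol acetyltransferase (cat) gene with its native promoter, followed by a lambda t0 terminator. A short fragment annotated as RSF origin lies between the promoter part and the main origin; it is probably a partial sequence match rather than a functional second replicon. No yeast origin, centromere, auxotrophic marker, coding sequence or terminator is annotated, so the plasmid cannot be maintained or selected in yeast on its own. It belongs to a modular cloning system for assembling multigene vectors for baculovirus and yeast expression, in which the TDH3 promoter part would be combined with tag, gene, terminator and backbone modules to build complete transcription units.
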