Addgene plasmid #228680: pMY.001
Purpose: pTDH3 Promoter for yeast expression with Nterminal tag
Depositing lab: Chen Davidovich. Depositing organization: Monash University. Publication: Modular cloning of multigene vectors for the baculovirus system and yeast. Lai Z, Flanigan SF, Boudes M, Davidovich C. J Mol Biol. 2025 Jan 13:168943. doi: 10.1016/j.jmb.2025.168943. PubMed 39814169.
Backbone
  Vector backbone: pYTK001
  Vector type: Yeast Expression
Growth in bacteria
  Bacterial resistance: Chloramphenicol, 25 μg/mL
  Growth temperature: 37°C
  Growth strain: DH5alpha
  Copy number: High Copy
Gene/Insert
  Gene/Insert name: pTDH3
  Species: S. cerevisiae (budding yeast)
  Mutation: WT
  Cloning method: Restriction Enzyme; 5′ cloning site Unknown (unknown if destroyed)
Terms and licenses: Academic/Nonprofit Terms; Industry Terms: Not Available to Industry
How to cite: pMY.001 was a gift from Chen Davidovich (Addgene plasmid # 228680 ; http://n2t.net/addgene:228680 ; RRID:Addgene_228680)
